Addgene plasmid #158028: pDEST-hSTARR-luc
Purpose: (Empty Backbone) This is a dual function destination vector for eSTARR-seq and luciferase assay to quantify enhancer activity. It contains an SCP1 promoter, a luciferase CDS, followed by a Gateway cassette (R1-R2).
Depositing lab: Haiyuan Yu. Depositing organization: Cornell University. Publication: Transcription imparts architecture, function and logic to enhancer units. Tippens ND, Liang J, Leung AK, Wierbowski SD, Ozer A, Booth JG, Lis JT, Yu H. Nat Genet. 2020 Oct;52(10):1067-1075. doi: 10.1038/s41588-020-0686-2. Epub 2020 Sep 21. PubMed 32958950.
Backbone
  Vector backbone: pSTARR-seq_human
  Backbone size (bp): 5110
  Vector type: Mammalian Expression, Luciferase
  Promoter: SCP1 (Super Core Promoter 1)
Growth in bacteria
  Bacterial resistance: Chloramphenicol and Ampicillin, 25 & 100 μg/mL
  Growth temperature: 37°C
  Growth strain: ccdB Survival
  Copy number: High Copy
Gene/Insert
  Cloning method: Gateway Cloning
  Sequencing primers: 5′ AGATCCGCGAGATTCTCATTAAG; 3′ GTGGTTTGTCCAAACTCATCAA
Terms and licenses: Academic/Nonprofit Terms; Industry Terms: Not Available to Industry
How to cite: pDEST-hSTARR-luc was a gift from Haiyuan Yu (Addgene plasmid # 158028 ; http://n2t.net/addgene:158028 ; RRID:Addgene_158028)
