[The description below was written by a language model from this plasmid's Addgene catalogue record and pLannotate feature annotations shown in this document.]
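Description:
pDEST-hSTARR-luc is an empty Gateway destination vector built on the pSTARR-seq_human backbone for measuring enhancer activity in mammalian cells, either in pooled form by eSTARR-seq or one candidate at a time by luciferase assay. It replicates in E. coli from a high-copy ColE1/pUC-type origin and carries an ampicillin resistance gene on the backbone. A second marker, chloramphenicol resistance, lies inside the Gateway cassette. Because that cassette also encodes the gyrase poison CcdB, the unrecombined plasmid must be maintained in a ccdB-tolerant strain.

According to the catalogue entry, the reporter unit is driven by the Super Core Promoter 1 (SCP1), a minimal synthetic core promoter. SCP1 is not called in the automated feature table, but the remaining parts are. A chimeric adenovirus/immunoglobulin intron precedes a synthetic firefly luciferase (luc2) coding sequence. This is followed by the attR1–CmR–ccdB–attR2 cassette and then an SV40 polyadenylation signal. Upstream of the unit, a synthetic poly(A) signal and an RNA polymerase II pause site guard against read-through transcription from the backbone.

An LR reaction swaps the CmR/ccdB cassette for a candidate regulatory element, placing it downstream of luciferase and within the transcribed 3′ region. In this arrangement an active enhancer stimulates the core promoter and so drives its own transcription. Its activity can therefore be read from the abundance of its sequence in reporter RNA, as in STARR-seq, or from the luciferase signal produced by the same transcript. The short tetracycline-resistance and SV40 large T antigen fragments in the annotation appear to be backbone remnants rather than functional elements.
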