Features (pLannotate 1.2.2; 17 found; start..end, strand, type, name):
   1413..1642    -  intron         chimeric intron: chimera between introns from adenovirus and immunoglobulin heavy chain genes
   1798..1889    -  misc_feature   pause site: RNA polymerase II transcriptional pause signal from the human α2 globin gene
   1903..1951    -  polyA_signal   poly(A) signal: synthetic polyadenylation signal
   2014..2055    +  promoter       AmpR promoter (fragment): bla
   2056..2916    +  CDS            AmpR: β-lactamase confers resistance to ampicillin, carbenicillin, and related antibiotics
   3116..3704    +  rep_origin     ori: high-copy-number ColE1/pMB1/pBR322/pUC origin of replication
   3884..4013    -  CDS            TcR (fragment): tetracycline efflux protein; tet; confers resistance to tetracycline
   4029..4097    +  CDS            large T antigen (fragment): large T antigen from SV40 (simian virus 40)
   4120..4241    +  polyA_signal   SV40 poly(A) signal: SV40 polyadenylation signal
   4300..4424    +  protein_bind   attR2: mutant version of attR; recombination site for the Gateway® LR reaction LR Clonase™
   4465..4770    -  CDS            ccdB: CcdB, a bacterial toxin that poisons DNA gyrase; ccdB; Plasmids containing the ccdB gene cannot be propagated in standard E. coli strains.
   4775..4933    -  CDS            ccdA (fragment): CCDA_ECO57 - Also known as H, letA. Experimental evidence at protein level: Swiss-Prot protein existence level 1. Antitoxin component of a type II toxin-antitoxin (TA) system which inhibits the post-segregational killing (PSK) of plasmid-free cells, also referred to as a plasmid addiction system. Binds to and blocks the activity of CcdB; will also remove bound CcdB protein from the CcdB-GyrA complex by forming a CcdA-CcdB complex, a process termed rejuvenation. Functions as a transcriptional corepressor for the ccdAB operon, repression also requires CcdB (By similarity). From Escherichia coli
   5090..5770    -  CDS            CmR: chloramphenicol acetyltransferase confers resistance to chloramphenicol
   5771..5800    -  promoter       cat promoter (fragment): promoter of the E. coli cat gene encoding chloramphenicol acetyltransferase
   5824..5854    -  promoter       lac UV5 promoter: E. coli lac promoter with an "up" mutation
   5879..6003    -  protein_bind   attR1: mutant version of attR; recombination site for the Gateway® LR reaction LR Clonase™
   6036..1367    -  CDS            luciferase (across the origin): firefly luciferase synthetic luc2 version of the luciferase gene
>Addgene plasmid #158028 | pDEST-hSTARR-luc | addgene full sequence | sequence record 346540 | Addgene NGS Result
CTCTCCAGTTCGGCTGGGGCTACCTGGTAGCCCTTGTATTTGATCAGGCTCTTCAGCCGGTCCACGATGA
AGAAGTGCTCGTCCTCGTCCCAGTAGGCGATGTCGCCGCTGTGCAGCCAGCCGTCCTTGTCGATGAGAGC
GTTTGTAGCCTCGGGGTTGTTAACGTAGCCGCTCATGATCATGGGGCCACGGACGCACAGCTCGCCGCGC
TGGTTCACACCCAGTGTCTTACCGGTGTCCAAGTCCACCACCTTAGCCTCGAAGAAGGGCACCACCTTGC
CTACTGCGCCAGGCTTGTCGTCCCCTTCGGGGGTGATCAGAATGGCGCTGGTTGTTTCTGTCAGGCCGTA
GCCCTGGCGGATGCCTGGTAGGTGGAAGCGTTTGGCCACGGCCTCACCTACCTCCTTGCTGAGCGGCGCC
CCGCCGCTGGCGATCTCGTGCAAGTTGCTTAGGTCGTACTTGTCGATGAGAGTGCTCTTAGCGAAGAAGC
TAAATAGTGTGGGCACCAGCAGGGCAGATTGAATCTTATAGTCTTGCAAGCTGCGCAAGAATAGCTCCTC
CTCGAAGCGGTACATGAGCACGACCCGAAAGCCGCAGATCAAGTAGCCCAGCGTGGTGAACATGCCGAAG
CCGTGGTGAAATGGCACCACGCTGAGGATAGCGGTGTCGGGGATGATCTGGTTGCCGAAGATGGGGTCGC
GGGCATGACTGAATCGGACACAAGCGGTGCGGTGCGGTAGGGCTACGCCCTTGGGCAATCCGGTACTGCC
ACTACTGTTCATGATCAGGGCGATGGTTTTGTCCCGGTCGAAGCTCTCGGGCACGAAGTCGTACTCGTTG
AAGCCGGGTGGCAAATGGGAAGTCACGAAGGTGTACATGCTTTGGAAGCCCTGGTAGTCGGTCTTGCTAT
CCATGATGATGATCTTTTGTATGATCGGTAGCTTCTTTTGCACGTTGAGGATCTTTTGCAGCCCTTTCTT
GCTCACGAATACGACGGTGGGCTGGCTGATGCCCATGCTGTTCAGCAGCTCGCGCTCGTTGTAGATGTCG
TTAGCTGGGGCCACAGCCACACCGATGAACAGGGCACCCAACACGGGCATGAAGAACTGCAAGCTATTCT
CGCTGCACACCACGATCCGATGGTTTGTATTCAGCCCATAGCGCTTCATAGCTTCTGCCAGCCGAACGCT
CATCTCGAAGTACTCGGCGTAGGTAATGTCCACCTCGATATGTGCGTCGGTAAAGGCGATGGTGCCGGGC
ACCAGGGCGTAGCGCTTCATGGCTTTGTGCAGCTGCTCGCCGGCGGTCCCGTCTTCGAGTGGGTAGAATG
GCGCTGGGCCCTTCTTAATGTTTTTGGCATCTTCCATGCTTAAGCCTGCAGGCGACCTGCAGTTGGACCT
GGGAGTGGACACCTGTGGAGAGAAAGGCAAAGTGGATGTCATTGTCACTCAAGTGTATGGCCAGATCTCA
AGCCTGCCACACCTCAAGCTTGACAACAAAAAGATTGTCTTTTCTGACCAGATGGACGCGGCCACCCTCA
AAGGCATCACCGCGGGCCAGGTGAATATCAAATCCTCCTCGTTTTTGGAAACTGACAATCTTAGCGCAGA
AGTCATGCCCGCTTTTGAGAGGGAGTACTCACCCCAACAGCTGGCCCTCGCAGACAGCGAATTAATTCGG
GCCCCGGTCCGTAGGCACGTCTGCTCGGCTCGAGTGTTCGATCGCGACTGAGGACGAACGCGCCCCCACC
CCCTTATATAAGTACCCTAGGGAGCTCAGGTACCGGCCAGTTAGGCCAGAGAAATGTTCTGGCACCTGCA
CTTGCACTGGGGACAGCCTATTTTGCTAGTTTGTTTTGTTTCGTTTTGTTTTGATGGAGAGCGTATGTTA
GTACTATCGATTCACACAAAAAACCAACACACAGATGTAATGAAAATAAAGATATTTTATTGCGGCCTGT
CCAATACCTCCCGTACCTTAATATTACTTACTTATCCTTGAGAGACGTACTAGTAACCCTGATAAATGCT
TCAATAATATTGAAAAAGGACGAGTATGAGCATCCAACATTTTCGTGTCGCACTCATTCCCTTCTTTGCG
GCATTTTGCTTGCCTGTTTTTGCACACCCCGAAACGCTGGTGAAAGTAAAAGATGCTGAAGATCAACTGG
GTGCAAGAGTGGGCTATATCGAACTGGATCTCAATAGCGGCAAGATCCTTGAGTCTTTCCGCCCCGAAGA
ACGATTCCCGATGATGAGCACTTTCAAAGTACTGCTATGTGGCGCGGTGTTGTCCCGTATAGACGCCGGG
CAAGAGCAGCTTGGTCGCCGTATACACTACTCACAAAACGACTTGGTTGAGTACTCGCCGGTCACGGAAA
AGCATCTTACGGATGGCATGACGGTAAGAGAATTGTGTAGTGCTGCCATTACCATGAGCGACAACACCGC
GGCCAACTTACTTCTGACAACGATCGGAGGCCCTAAGGAGCTGACTGCATTTCTTCATAATATGGGTGAT
CATGTGACCCGGCTTGACCGCTGGGAACCAGAGTTGAACGAAGCCATACCGAACGACGAGCGTGATACCA
CGATGCCAGTAGCAATGGCCACAACTCTTCGGAAACTACTCACTGGCGAACTTCTTACTCTAGCATCACG
ACAGCAGCTCATAGACTGGATGGAGGCGGACAAAGTAGCAGGACCACTTCTTCGCTCGGCCCTCCCTGCT
GGCTGGTTCATTGCTGACAAATCGGGGGCCGGTGAACGCGGCTCTCGCGGCATCATTGCTGCGCTGGGGC
CTGATGGTAAGCCCTCACGAATCGTAGTGATCTACACGACGGGGAGTCAGGCCACTATGGACGAACGAAA
TAGGCAGATCGCTGAGATCGGTGCCTCACTGATCAAGCACTGGTAACCACTGCAGTGGTTTAGCATTTGC
GGCCGCTGTCAGACCAAGTTTACTCATATATACTTTAGATTGATTTAAAACTTCATTTTTAATTTAAAAG
GATCTAGGTGAAGATCCTTTTTGATAATCTCATGACCAAAATCCCTTAACGTGAGTTTTCGTTCCACTGA
GCGTCAGACCCCGTAGAAAAGATCAAAGGATCTTCTTGAGATCCTTTTTTTCTGCGCGTAATCTGCTGCT
TGCAAACAAAAAAACCACCGCTACCAGCGGTGGTTTGTTTGCCGGATCAAGAGCTACCAACTCTTTTTCC
GAAGGTAACTGGCTTCAGCAGAGCGCAGATACCAAATACTGTTCTTCTAGTGTAGCCGTAGTTAGGCCAC
CACTTCAAGAACTCTGTAGCACCGCCTACATACCTCGCTCTGCTAATCCTGTTACCAGTGGCTGCTGCCA
GTGGCGATAAGTCGTGTCTTACCGGGTTGGACTCAAGACGATAGTTACCGGATAAGGCGCAGCGGTCGGG
CTGAACGGGGGGTTCGTGCACACAGCCCAGCTTGGAGCGAACGACCTACACCGAACTGAGATACCTACAG
CGTGAGCTATGAGAAAGCGCCACGCTTCCCGAAGGGAGAAAGGCGGACAGGTATCCGGTAAGCGGCAGGG
TCGGAACAGGAGAGCGCACGAGGGAGCTTCCAGGGGGAAACGCCTGGTATCTTTATAGTCCTGTCGGGTT
TCGCCACCTCTGACTTGAGCGTCGATTTTTGTGATGCTCGTCAGGGGGGCGGAGCCTATGGAAAAACGCC
AGCAACGCGGCCTTTTTACGGTTCCTGGCCTTTTGCTGGCCTTTTGCTCACATGTTCTTTCCTGCGTTAT
CCCCTGATTCTGTGGATAACCGTATTACCGCCTTTGAGTGAGCTGATACCGCTCGCCGCAGCCGAACGAC
CGAGCGCAGCGAGTCAGTGAGCGAGGAAGCGGAAGAGCGCTGCCGGCACCTGTCCTACGAGTTGCATGAT
AAAGAAGACAGTCATAAGTGCGGCGACGATAGTCATGCCCCGCGCCCACCGGAAGGAGCTGACTGGGTTG
AAGGCTCTCAAGGGCATCGGTCGGATCCTTATCGATTTTACCACATTTGTAGAGGTTTTACTTGCTTTAA
AAAACCTCCCACACCTCCCCCTGAACCTGAAACATAAAATGAATGCAATTGTTGTTGTTAACTTGTTTAT
TGCAGCTTATAATGGTTACAAATAAAGCAATAGCATCACAAATTTCACAAATAAAGCATTTTTTTCACTG
CATTCTAGTTGTGGTTTGTCCAAACTCATCAATGTATCTTATCATGTCTGCTCGAAGCGGCCGGCCGAAT
TCGTCGACGATCTAGCCATTCTAGATCGAACCACTTTGTACAAGAAAGCTGAACGAGAAACGTAAAATGA
TATAAATATCAATATATTAAATTAGATTTTGCATAAAAAACAGACTACATAATACTGTAAAACACAACAT
ATCCAGTCACTATGGTCGACCTGCAGACTGGCTGTGTATAAGGGAGCCTGACATTTATATTCCCCAGAAC
ATCAGGTTAATGGCGTTTTTGATGTCATTTTCGCGGTGGCTGAGATCAGCCACTTCTTCCCCGATAACGG
AGACCGGCACACTGGCCATATCGGTGGTCATCATGCGCCAGCTTTCATCCCCGATATGCACCACCGGGTA
AAGTTCACGGGGGACTTTATCTGACAGCAGACGTGCACTGGCCAGGGGGATCACCATCCGTCGCCCGGGC
GTGTCAATAATATCACTCTGTACATCCACAAACAGACGATAACGGCTCTCTCTTTTATAGGTGTAAACCT
TAAACTGCATTTCACCAGCCCCTGTTCTCGTCAGCAAAAGAGCCGTTCATTTCAATAAACCGGGCGACCT
CAGCCATCCCTTCCTGATTTTCCGCTTTCCAGCGTTCGGCACGCAGACGACGGGCTTCATTCTGCATGGT
TGTGCTTACCAGACCGGAGATATTGACATCATATATGCCTTGAGCAACTGATAGCTGTCGCTGTCAACTG
TCACTGTAATACGCTGCTTCATAGCATACCTCTTTTTGACATACTTCGGGTATACATATCAGTATATATT
CTTATACCGCAAAAATCAGCGCGCAAATACGCATACTGTTATCTGGCTTTTAGTAAGCCGGATCCTCTAG
ATTACGCCCCGCCTGCCACTCATCGCAGTACTGTTGTAATTCATTAAGCATTCTGCCGACATGGAAGCCA
TCACAAACGGCATGATGAACCTGAATCGCCAGCGGCATCAGCACCTTGTCGCCTTGCGTATAATATTTGC
CCATGGTGAAAACGGGGGCGAAGAAGTTGTCCATATTGGCCACGTTTAAATCAAAACTGGTGAAACTCAC
CCAGGGATTGGCTGAGACGAAAAACATATTCTCAATAAACCCTTTAGGGAAATAGGCCAGGTTTTCACCG
TAACACGCCACATCTTGCGAATATATGTGTAGAAACTGCCGGAAATCGTCGTGGTATTCACTCCAGAGCG
ATGAAAACGTTTCAGTTTGCTCATGGAAAACGGTGTAACAAGGGTGAACACTATCCCATATCACCAGCTC
ACCGTCTTTCATTGCCATACGGAATTCCGGATGAGCATTCATCAGGCGGGCAAGAATGTGAATAAAGGCC
GGATAAAACTTGTGCTTATTTTTCTTTACGGTCTTTAAAAAGGCCGTAATATCCAGCTGAACGGTCTGGT
TATAGGTACATTGAGCAACTGACTGAAATGCCTCAAAATGTTCTTTACGATGCCATTGGGATATATCAAC
GGTGGTATATCCAGTGATTTTTTTCTCCATTTTAGCTTCCTTAGCTCCTGAAAATCTCGACGGATCCTAA
CTCAAAATCCACACATTATACGAGCCGGAAGCATAAAGTGTAAAGCCTGGGGTGCCTAATGCGGCCGCCA
TAGTGACTGGATATGTTGTGTTTTACAGTATTATGTAGTCTGTTTTTTATGCAAAATCTAATTTAATATA
TTGATATTTATATCATTTTACGTTTCTCGTTCAGCTTTTTTGTACAAACTTGTTTGATCAAGCTATCACC
GGTGCATGCTCTAGATTACACGGCGATCTTGCCGCCCTTCTTGGCCTTAATGAGAATCTCGCGGATCTTG
CGGGCGTCCAACTTGCCGGTCAGTCCTTTAGGCACCTCGTCCACGAACACAACACCACCGCGCAGCTTCT
TGGCGGTTGTAACCTGGCTGGCCACATAGTCCACGATCTCCTTCTCGGTCATGGTTTTACCGTGTTCCAG
CACGACGACTGCGGCGGGCAGCTCGCCGGCATCGTCGTCGGGCAGGCCGGCGACCCCGGCGTCGAAGATG
TTGGGGTGTTGCAGCAGGATG
